>Addgene plasmid #8801 | 3604 pGEX4T-1 Bad S136A (104-141) | addgene partial sequence | sequence record 59448 | pGEX3
GTCATCACCGAAACGCGCGAGGCAGATCGTCAGTCAGTCACGATGCGGCCGCTCGAGTCGACCCGGGAAT
TCTCAGAGATTGGGGGGAGCCGCACGCGAGCGTCCTCGAAAAGGGCTAAGCTCCTCCTCCATCCCTTCAT
CCTCCTCGGTCCCCGCTGGGTACGAACTGTGGCGACTCCGAGTCTCCATGGATCCACGCGGAACCAGATC
CGATTTTGGAGGATGGTCGCCACCACCAAACGTGGCTTGCCAGCCCTGCAAAGGCCATGCTATATACTTG
CTGGATTTCAAGTACTTATCAATTTGTGGGATAGCTTCAATACGTTTTTTAAAACAAACTAATTTTGGGA
ACGCATCCAGGCACATTGGGTCCATGTATAAAACAACATCAAGAGCGTCATACAACATGAAGTCAGGATG
GGTTACATGATCACCATTTAAATATGTTTTATGACATAAACGATCTTCGAACATTTTCAGCATTTCAGGT
AGCTTGCTAAGAAAATCAACTTTGAGAGTTTCAAAGTCTTTACTATATGCAATTCTCGAAACACCGTATC
TAATATCCAAAACCGCTCCTTCAAGCATTGAAATCTCTGCACGCTCTTTTGGACAACCACCCAACATGTT
GTGCTTGTCAGCTATATAACGTATGATGGCCATAGACTGTGTTAATTTAACATCACCATCAATATAATAA
GGAAGATTGGGAAACTCCAAACCCAATTCAAACTTTTTGTTTCGCCATTTATCACCTTCATCGCGCTCAT
ACAAATGCTCTTCATATTTTTCTTCAAGATATTCCAAAAGAAGTCGAGTGGGTTGCACAAGGCCCTTAAT
TTTCCAATAACCTAGTATAGGGGACATGAATACTGTTTCCTGTGTGAAATTGTTATCCGCTCACAATTCC
ACACATTATACGAGCCGATGATTAATTGTCAACAGCTCATTTCAGA
