[The description below was written by a language model from this plasmid's Addgene catalogue record.]
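Description:
3604 pGEX4T-1 Bad S136A (104-141) is a bacterial expression plasmid built on the pGEX-4T1 backbone (about 4.9 kb without insert) for producing a glutathione S-transferase fusion protein in E. coli. It is maintained as a high-copy plasmid under ampicillin selection. No feature table accompanies the record, so elements such as the origin of replication are not itemised, although pGEX vectors generally carry a pBR322-type origin and a lacI repressor gene that keeps the promoter off until induction.

The insert is a short fragment of roughly 100 bp from mouse Bad (BCL2-associated agonist of cell death), encoding residues 104 to 141 and carrying a serine-to-alanine substitution at position 136. It was cloned between the BamHI and EcoRI sites, both of which remain intact, so that the peptide is fused in frame to the C-terminus of the backbone-encoded GST. Expression is driven by the Ptac promoter, a hybrid trp/lac promoter inducible with IPTG. The GST moiety allows affinity purification on glutathione resin, and the pGEX-4T series normally places a thrombin cleavage site between GST and the insert.

Because S136 is a known regulatory phosphorylation site in BAD, the S136A change removes that phospho-acceptor while leaving the rest of the fragment available. The associated publication concerns phosphorylation and inactivation of BAD by mitochondria-anchored protein kinase A. This suggests the purified fusion serves as a defined substrate or control in in vitro kinase assays for mapping which serine is modified, though the record does not state this use explicitly.
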