Addgene plasmid #8801: 3604 pGEX4T-1 Bad S136A (104-141)
Depositing lab: Stanley Korsmeyer. Depositing organization: Dana-Farber Cancer Institute. Publication: Phosphorylation and inactivation of BAD by mitochondria-anchored protein kinase A. Harada H, Becknell B, Wilm M, Mann M, Huang LJ, Taylor SS, Scott JD, Korsmeyer SJ. Mol Cell 1999 Apr;3(4):413-22. 10.1016/S1097-2765(00)80469-4 PubMed 10230394.
Backbone
  Vector backbone: pGEX-4T1
  Backbone size w/o insert (bp): 4900
  Vector type: Bacterial Expression
Growth in bacteria
  Bacterial resistance: Ampicillin, 100 μg/mL
  Growth temperature: 37°C
  Growth strain: XL1 Blue
  Copy number: High Copy
Gene/Insert
  Gene/Insert name: Bad (alt name: BCL2-associated agonist of cell death)
  Species: M. musculus (mouse)
  Insert size (bp): 100
  Mutation: Contains AA's 104-141; S136A
  GenBank ID: NM_007522 NP_031548.1
  Entrez Gene: Bad (a.k.a. AI325008, Bbc2)
  Promoter: Ptac
  Tag / fusion protein: GST (N terminal on backbone)
  Cloning method: Restriction Enzyme; 5′ cloning site BamHI (not destroyed); 3′ cloning site EcoRI (not destroyed)
  Sequencing primers: 5′ pGEX5; 3′ pGEX3
Terms and licenses: Academic/Nonprofit Terms; Industry Terms: Not Available to Industry
How to cite: 3604 pGEX4T-1 Bad S136A (104-141) was a gift from Stanley Korsmeyer (Addgene plasmid # 8801 ; http://n2t.net/addgene:8801 ; RRID:Addgene_8801)
